Addgene plasmid #60492: 3xNLS-SGFP2(T65G)-T2A-SGFP2-3xNES
Purpose: Co-expresses two green fluorescent protein variants, a short fluorescence lifetime GFP variant in the nucleus and a GFP variant with a long lifetime in the cytoplasm
Depositing lab: Dorus Gadella. Depositing organization: University of Amsterdam. Publication: Effect of fixation procedures on the fluorescence lifetimes of Aequorea victoria derived fluorescent proteins. Joosen L, Hink MA, Gadella TW Jr, Goedhart J. J Microsc. 2014 Sep 1. doi: 10.1111/jmi.12168. PubMed 25179491.
Backbone
  Vector backbone: pSGFP2-C1
  Total vector size (bp): 5726
  Vector type: Mammalian Expression
  Selectable markers: Neomycin (select with G418)
Growth in bacteria
  Bacterial resistance: Kanamycin, 50 μg/mL
  Growth temperature: 37°C
  Growth strain: DH5alpha
  Copy number: High Copy
Gene/Insert 1
  Gene/Insert name: 3xnls-SGFP2(T65G)
  Species: Synthetic
  Insert size (bp): 816
  Promoter: CMV
  Tag / fusion protein: SGFP2(T65G) (C terminal on insert)
  Cloning method: Unknown
  Sequencing primers: 5′ AGGTCTATATAAGCAGAGC
Gene/Insert 2
  Gene/Insert name: SGFP2-3xNES
  Species: Synthetic
  Insert size (bp): 855
  Promoter: CMV
  Tag / fusion protein: SGFP2 (N terminal on insert)
  Cloning method: Unknown
  Sequencing primers: 5′ AGGTCTATATAAGCAGAGC; 3′ TCTACAAATGTGGTATGGC
Terms and licenses: Academic/Nonprofit Terms; Industry Terms: Not Available to Industry
How to cite: 3xNLS-SGFP2(T65G)-T2A-SGFP2-3xNES was a gift from Dorus Gadella (Addgene plasmid # 60492 ; http://n2t.net/addgene:60492 ; RRID:Addgene_60492)
