[The description below was written by a language model from this plasmid's Addgene catalogue record and pLannotate feature annotations shown in this document.]
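Description:
3xNLS-SGFP2(T65G)-T2A-SGFP2-3xNES is a 5,726 bp mammalian expression plasmid built on the pSGFP2-C1 backbone. It replicates in bacteria at high copy from a ColE1/pUC-type origin and also carries an f1 phage origin. A single Tn5 aminoglycoside phosphotransferase (NeoR/KanR) gene serves as the marker in both hosts. It is driven by a bacterial bla-type promoter for kanamycin selection in E. coli, and by the SV40 enhancer/early promoter, with an HSV TK polyadenylation signal, for G418 selection in mammalian cells. The short ble, bGH poly(A) and large T antigen fragments in the feature table are partial matches and are not described as functional parts in the record.

The payload is a single open reading frame transcribed from the CMV immediate-early enhancer/promoter and terminated by the SV40 poly(A) signal. It encodes SGFP2(T65G) preceded by a triple nuclear localization signal, although the annotation software flags only one SV40 NLS copy. A T2A peptide follows, and then SGFP2 fused at its C terminus to three nuclear export signals. The T2A and NES elements are named in the construct title but are not individually annotated. They presumably lie in the unannotated stretches between and after the two fluorescent protein coding regions. Ribosomal skipping at T2A yields two separate proteins from one transcript. The T65G variant, with a short fluorescence lifetime, goes to the nucleus, and SGFP2, with a long lifetime, is held in the cytoplasm. Each transfected cell therefore shows two spectrally similar but lifetime-distinct green populations in separate compartments. This makes the construct useful as a reference sample for fluorescence lifetime imaging, and the associated study examined how fixation procedures affect the lifetimes of Aequorea-derived fluorescent proteins.
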