Features (pLannotate 1.2.2; 16 found; start..end, strand, type, name):
     61..364     +  enhancer       CMV enhancer: human cytomegalovirus immediate early enhancer
    365..568     +  promoter       CMV promoter: human cytomegalovirus (CMV) immediate early promoter
    591..634     +  misc_feature   MCS (fragment): multiple cloning site
    652..672     +  CDS            SV40 NLS: nuclear localization signal of SV40 (simian virus 40) large T antigen
    739..1455    +  CDS            SGFP2(T65G): SGFP2(T65G) is a basic (constitutively fluorescent) green fluorescent protein published in 2007, derived from Aequorea victoria. It has high acid sensitivity.
   1537..2251    +  CDS            SGFP2 (fragment): strongly enhanced green fluorescent protein (Kremers et al., 2007) mammalian codon-optimized
   2408..2491    +  CDS            large T antigen (fragment): large T antigen from SV40 (simian virus 40)
   2514..2635    +  polyA_signal   SV40 poly(A) signal: SV40 polyadenylation signal
   2669..3097    -  rep_origin     f1 ori (sequence partly withheld): f1 bacteriophage origin of replication; arrow indicates direction of (+) strand synthesis
   3124..3228    +  promoter       AmpR promoter: bla
   3230..3587    +  promoter       SV40 promoter: SV40 enhancer and early promoter
   3622..4416    +  CDS            NeoR/KanR: aminoglycoside phosphotransferase from Tn5; aph(3')-II (or nptII); confers resistance to neomycin, kanamycin, and G418 (Geneticin®)
   4437..4589    +  CDS            ble (fragment): BLE_KLEPN - Experimental evidence at protein level: Swiss-Prot protein existence level 1. Binding protein with a strong affinity to the bleomycin family of antibiotics. Binds to CL990; an antimitotic-antibiotic compound. From Klebsiella pneumoniae.
   4648..4695    +  polyA_signal   HSV TK poly(A) signal: herpes simplex virus thymidine kinase polyadenylation signal (Cole and Stacy, 1985)
   4786..4802    -  polyA_signal   bGH poly(A) signal (fragment): bovine growth hormone polyadenylation signal
   5024..5612    +  rep_origin     ori: high-copy-number ColE1/pMB1/pBR322/pUC origin of replication
>Addgene plasmid #60492 | 3xNLS-SGFP2(T65G)-T2A-SGFP2-3xNES | depositor full sequence | sequence record 96974 | 3xNLS-SGFP2(T65G)-T2A-SGFP2-3xNES sequence 5726 bps
TAGTTATTAATAGTAATCAATTACGGGGTCATTAGTTCATAGCCCATATATGGAGTTCCGCGTTACATAA
CTTACGGTAAATGGCCCGCCTGGCTGACCGCCCAACGACCCCCGCCCATTGACGTCAATAATGACGTATG
TTCCCATAGTAACGCCAATAGGGACTTTCCATTGACGTCAATGGGTGGAGTATTTACGGTAAACTGCCCA
CTTGGCAGTACATCAAGTGTATCATATGCCAAGTACGCCCCCTATTGACGTCAATGACGGTAAATGGCCC
GCCTGGCATTATGCCCAGTACATGACCTTATGGGACTTTCCTACTTGGCAGTACATCTACGTATTAGTCA
TCGCTATTACCATGGTGATGCGGTTTTGGCAGTACATCAATGGGCGTGGATAGCGGTTTGACTCACGGGG
ATTTCCAAGTCTCCACCCCATTGACGTCAATGGGAGTTTGTTTTGGCACCAAAATCAACGGGACTTTCCA
AAATGTCGTAACAACTCCGCCCCATTGACGCAAATGGGCGGTAGGCGTGTACGGTGGGAGGTCTATATAA
GCAGAGCTGGTTTAGTGAACCGTCAGATCCGCTAGCGCTACCGGACTCAGATCTCGAGCTCAAGCTTCGA
ATTCCCACCATGGGATCAGATCCAAAAAAGAAGAGAAAGGTAGACCCGAAGAAAAAGCGTAAGGTCGATC
CCAAAAAGAAACGGAAAGTGGGATCACCGGTCGCCACCATGGTGAGCAAGGGCGAGGAGCTGTTCACCGG
GGTGGTGCCCATCCTGGTCGAGCTGGACGGCGACGTAAACGGCCACAAGTTCAGCGTGTCCGGCGAGGGC
GAGGGCGATGCCACCTACGGCAAGCTGACCCTGAAGTTCATCTGCACCACCGGCAAGCTGCCCGTGCCCT
GGCCCACCCTCGTGACCACCCTGGGCTACGGCGTGCAGTGCTTCGCCCGCTACCCCGACCACATGAAGCA
GCACGACTTCTTCAAGTCCGCCATGCCCGAAGGCTACGTCCAGGAGCGCACCATCTTCTTCAAGGACGAC
GGCAACTACAAGACCCGCGCCGAGGTGAAGTTCGAGGGCGACACCCTGGTGAACCGCATCGAGCTGAAGG
GCATCGACTTCAAGGAGGACGGCAACATCCTGGGGCACAAGCTGGAGTACAACTACAACAGCCACAACGT
CTATATCACCGCCGACAAGCAGAAGAACGGCATCAAGGCCAACTTCAAGATCCGCCACAACATCGAGGAC
GGCGGCGTGCAGCTCGCCGACCACTACCAGCAGAACACCCCCATCGGCGACGGCCCCGTGCTGCTGCCCG
ACAACCACTACCTGAGCACCCAGTCCAAGCTGAGCAAAGACCCCAACGAGAAGCGCGATCACATGGTCCT
GCTGGAGTTCGTGACCGCCGCCGGGATCACTCTCGGCATGGACGAGCTGTACAAGTCCGGAGAGGGCAGA
GGAAGTCTTCTAACATGCGGTGACGTGGAGGAGAATCCCGGCCCTGGGGATCCACCGGTCGCCACCATGG
TGAGCAAGGGCGAGGAGCTGTTCACCGGGGTGGTGCCCATCCTGGTCGAGCTGGACGGCGACGTAAACGG
CCACAAGTTCAGCGTGTCCGGCGAGGGCGAGGGCGATGCCACCTACGGCAAGCTGACCCTGAAGTTCATC
TGCACCACCGGCAAGCTGCCCGTGCCCTGGCCCACCCTCGTGACCACCCTGACCTACGGCGTGCAGTGCT
TCGCCCGCTACCCCGACCACATGAAGCAGCACGACTTCTTCAAGTCCGCCATGCCCGAAGGCTACGTCCA
GGAGCGCACCATCTTCTTCAAGGACGACGGCAACTACAAGACCCGCGCCGAGGTGAAGTTCGAGGGCGAC
ACCCTGGTGAACCGCATCGAGCTGAAGGGCATCGACTTCAAGGAGGACGGCAACATCCTGGGGCACAAGC
TGGAGTACAACTACAACAGCCACAACGTCTATATCACCGCCGACAAGCAGAAGAACGGCATCAAGGCCAA
CTTCAAGATCCGCCACAACATCGAGGACGGCGGCGTGCAGCTCGCCGACCACTACCAGCAGAACACCCCC
ATCGGCGACGGCCCCGTGCTGCTGCCCGACAACCACTACCTGAGCACCCAGTCCAAGCTGAGCAAAGACC
CCAACGAGAAGCGCGATCACATGGTCCTGCTGGAGTTCGTGACCGCCGCCGGGATCACTCTCGGCATGGA
CGAGCTGTACAGTGAGCTGCAGAACAAGCTGGAAGAGTTGGATCTGGACTCGTACAGTGAGCTGCAGAAC
AAGCTGGAAGAGTTGGATCTGGACTCGTACAGTGAGCTGCAGAACAAGCTGGAAGAGTTGGATCTGGACT
CGTACAAGTAAAGCGGCCGCGACTCTAGATCATAATCAGCCATACCACATTTGTAGAGGTTTTACTTGCT
TTAAAAAACCTCCCACACCTCCCCCTGAACCTGAAACATAAAATGAATGCAATTGTTGTTGTTAACTTGT
TTATTGCAGCTTATAATGGTTACAAATAAAGCAATAGCATCACAAATTTCACAAATAAAGCATTTTTTTC
ACTGCATTCTAGTTGTGGTTTGTCCAAACTCATCAATGTATCTTAAGGCGTAAATTGTAAGCGTTAATAT
TTTGTTAAAATTCGCGTTAAATTTTTGTTAAATCAGCTCATTTTTTAACCAATAGGCCGAAATCGGCAAA
ATCCCTTATAAATCAAAAGAATAGACCGAGATAGGGT
[37 nt withheld, positions 2768-2804]
AAAGAACGTGGACTCCAACGTCAAAGG
[49 nt withheld, positions 2832-2880]
T
[91 nt withheld, positions 2882-2972]
G
[124 nt withheld, positions 2974-3097]
CAGGTGGCACTTTTCGGGGAAATGTGCGCGGAACCCCTATTTGTTTATTTTTCTAAATACATTCAAATAT
GTATCCGCTCATGAGACAATAACCCTGATAAATGCTTCAATAATATTGAAAAAGGAAGAGTCCTGAGGCG
GAAAGAACCAGCTGTGGAATGTGTGTCAGTTAGGGTGTGGAAAGTCCCCAGGCTCCCCAGCAGGCAGAAG
TATGCAAAGCATGCATCTCAATTAGTCAGCAACCAGGTGTGGAAAGTCCCCAGGCTCCCCAGCAGGCAGA
AGTATGCAAAGCATGCATCTCAATTAGTCAGCAACCATAGTCCCGCCCCTAACTCCGCCCATCCCGCCCC
TAACTCCGCCCAGTTCCGCCCATTCTCCGCCCCATGGCTGACTAATTTTTTTTATTTATGCAGAGGCCGA
GGCCGCCTCGGCCTCTGAGCTATTCCAGAAGTAGTGAGGAGGCTTTTTTGGAGGCCTAGGCTTTTGCAAA
GATCGATCAAGAGACAGGATGAGGATCGTTTCGCATGATTGAACAAGATGGATTGCACGCAGGTTCTCCG
GCCGCTTGGGTGGAGAGGCTATTCGGCTATGACTGGGCACAACAGACAATCGGCTGCTCTGATGCCGCCG
TGTTCCGGCTGTCAGCGCAGGGGCGCCCGGTTCTTTTTGTCAAGACCGACCTGTCCGGTGCCCTGAATGA
ACTGCAAGACGAGGCAGCGCGGCTATCGTGGCTGGCCACGACGGGCGTTCCTTGCGCAGCTGTGCTCGAC
GTTGTCACTGAAGCGGGAAGGGACTGGCTGCTATTGGGCGAAGTGCCGGGGCAGGATCTCCTGTCATCTC
ACCTTGCTCCTGCCGAGAAAGTATCCATCATGGCTGATGCAATGCGGCGGCTGCATACGCTTGATCCGGC
TACCTGCCCATTCGACCACCAAGCGAAACATCGCATCGAGCGAGCACGTACTCGGATGGAAGCCGGTCTT
GTCGATCAGGATGATCTGGACGAAGAGCATCAGGGGCTCGCGCCAGCCGAACTGTTCGCCAGGCTCAAGG
CGAGCATGCCCGACGGCGAGGATCTCGTCGTGACCCATGGCGATGCCTGCTTGCCGAATATCATGGTGGA
AAATGGCCGCTTTTCTGGATTCATCGACTGTGGCCGGCTGGGTGTGGCGGACCGCTATCAGGACATAGCG
TTGGCTACCCGTGATATTGCTGAAGAGCTTGGCGGCGAATGGGCTGACCGCTTCCTCGTGCTTTACGGTA
TCGCCGCTCCCGATTCGCAGCGCATCGCCTTCTATCGCCTTCTTGACGAGTTCTTCTGAGCGGGACTCTG
GGGTTCGAAATGACCGACCAAGCGACGCCCAACCTGCCATCACGAGATTTCGATTCCACCGCCGCCTTCT
ATGAAAGGTTGGGCTTCGGAATCGTTTTCCGGGACGCCGGCTGGATGATCCTCCAGCGCGGGGATCTCAT
GCTGGAGTTCTTCGCCCACCCTAGGGGGAGGCTAACTGAAACACGGAAGGAGACAATACCGGAAGGAACC
CGCGCTATGACGGCAATAAAAAGACAGAATAAAACGCACGGTGTTGGGTCGTTTGTTCATAAACGCGGGG
TTCGGTCCCAGGGCTGGCACTCTGTCGATACCCCACCGAGACCCCATTGGGGCCAATACGCCCGCGTTTC
TTCCTTTTCCCCACCCCACCCCCCAAGTTCGGGTGAAGGCCCAGGGCTCGCAGCCAACGTCGGGGCGGCA
GGCCCTGCCATAGCCTCAGGTTACTCATATATACTTTAGATTGATTTAAAACTTCATTTTTAATTTAAAA
GGATCTAGGTGAAGATCCTTTTTGATAATCTCATGACCAAAATCCCTTAACGTGAGTTTTCGTTCCACTG
AGCGTCAGACCCCGTAGAAAAGATCAAAGGATCTTCTTGAGATCCTTTTTTTCTGCGCGTAATCTGCTGC
TTGCAAACAAAAAAACCACCGCTACCAGCGGTGGTTTGTTTGCCGGATCAAGAGCTACCAACTCTTTTTC
CGAAGGTAACTGGCTTCAGCAGAGCGCAGATACCAAATACTGTCCTTCTAGTGTAGCCGTAGTTAGGCCA
CCACTTCAAGAACTCTGTAGCACCGCCTACATACCTCGCTCTGCTAATCCTGTTACCAGTGGCTGCTGCC
AGTGGCGATAAGTCGTGTCTTACCGGGTTGGACTCAAGACGATAGTTACCGGATAAGGCGCAGCGGTCGG
GCTGAACGGGGGGTTCGTGCACACAGCCCAGCTTGGAGCGAACGACCTACACCGAACTGAGATACCTACA
GCGTGAGCTATGAGAAAGCGCCACGCTTCCCGAAGGGAGAAAGGCGGACAGGTATCCGGTAAGCGGCAGG
GTCGGAACAGGAGAGCGCACGAGGGAGCTTCCAGGGGGAAACGCCTGGTATCTTTATAGTCCTGTCGGGT
TTCGCCACCTCTGACTTGAGCGTCGATTTTTGTGATGCTCGTCAGGGGGGCGGAGCCTATGGAAAAACGC
CAGCAACGCGGCCTTTTTACGGTTCCTGGCCTTTTGCTGGCCTTTTGCTCACATGTTCTTTCCTGCGTTA
TCCCCTGATTCTGTGGATAACCGTATTACCGCCATGCAT
