>Addgene plasmid #60492 | 3xNLS-SGFP2(T65G)-T2A-SGFP2-3xNES | addgene partial sequence | sequence record 98782 | CMV-F 5'-CGCAAATGGGCGGTAGGCGTG-3'
GCAGAGCTGGTTTAGTGAACCGTCAGATCCGCTAGCGCTACCGGACTCAGATCTCGAGCTCAAGCTTCGA
ATTCCCACCATGGGATCAGATCCAAAAAAGAAGAGAAAGGTAGACCCGAAGAAAAAGCGTAAGGTCGATC
CCAAAAAGAAACGGAAAGTGGGATCACCGGTCGCCACCATGGTGAGCAAGGGCGAGGAGCTGTTCACCGG
GGTGGTGCCCATCCTGGTCGAGCTGGACGGCGACGTAAACGGCCACAAGTTCAGCGTGTCCGGCGAGGGC
GAGGGCGATGCCACCTACGGCAAGCTGACCCTGAAGTTCATCTGCACCACCGGCAAGCTGCCCGTGCCCT
GGCCCACCCTCGTGACCACCCTGGGCTACGGCGTGCAGTGCTTCGCCCGCTACCCCGACCACATGAAGCA
GCACGACTTCTTCAAGTCCGCCATGCCCGAAGGCTACGTCCAGGAGCGCACCATCTTCTTCAAGGACGAC
GGCAACTACAAGACCCGCGCCGAGGTGAAGTTCGAGGGCGACACCCTGGTGAACCGCATCGAGCTGAAGG
GCATCGACTTCAAGGAGGACGGCAACATCCTGGGGCACAAGCTGGAGTACAACTACAACAGCCACAACGT
CTATATCACCGCCGACAAGCAGAAGAACGGCATCAAGGCCAACTTCAAGATCCGCCACAACATCGAGGAC
GGCGGCGTGCAGCTCGCCGACCACTACCAGCAGAACACCCCCATCGGCGACGGCCCCGTGCTGCTGCCCG
ACAACCACTACCTGAGCACCCAGTCCAAGCTGAGCAAAGACCCCAACGAGAAGCGCGATCACATGGTCCT
GCTGGAGTTCGTGACCGCCGCCGGG
