>Addgene plasmid #60492 | 3xNLS-SGFP2(T65G)-T2A-SGFP2-3xNES | addgene partial sequence | sequence record 99138 | SV40pA-R 5'-GAAATTTGTGATGCTATTGC-3'
AGTTAACAACAACAATTGCATTCATTTTATGTTTCAGGTTCAGGGGGAGGTGTGGGAGGTTTTTTAAAGC
AAGTAAAACCTCTACAAATGTGGTATGGCTGATTATGATCTAGAGTCGCGGCCGCTTTACTTGTACGAGT
CCAGATCCAACTCTTCCAGCTTGTTCTGCAGCTCACTGTACGAGTCCAGATCCAACTCTTCCAGCTTGTT
CTGCAGCTCACTGTACGAGTCCAGATCCAACTCTTCCAGCTTGTTCTGCAGCTCACTGTACAGCTCGTCC
ATGCCGAGAGTGATCCCGGCGGCGGTCACGAACTCCAGCAGGACCATGTGATCGCGCTTCTCGTTGGGGT
CTTTGCTCAGCTTGGACTGGGTGCTCAGGTAGTGGTTGTCGGGCAGCAGCACGGGGCCGTCGCCGATGGG
GGTGTTCTGCTGGTAGTGGTCGGCGAGCTGCACGCCGCCGTCCTCGATGTTGTGGCGGATCTTGAAGTTG
GCCTTGATGCCGTTCTTCTGCTTGTCGGCGGTGATATAGACGTTGTGGCTGTTGTAGTTGTACTCCAGCT
TGTGCCCCAGGATGTTGCCGTCCTCCTTGAAGTCGATGCCCTTCAGCTCGATGCGGTTCACCAGGGTGTC
GCCCTCGAACTTCACCTCGGCGCGGGTCTTGTAGTTGCCGTCGTCCTTGAAGAAGATGGTGCGCTCCTGG
ACGTAGCCTTCGGGCATGGCGGACTTGAAGAAGTCGTGCTGCTTCATGTGGTCGGGGTAGCGGGCGAAGC
ACTGCACGCCGTAGGTCAGGGTGGTCACGAGGGTGGGCCAGGGCACGGGCAGCTTGCCGGTGGTGCAGAT
GAACTTCAGGGTCAG
